>Addgene plasmid #219741 | pNK2657 | addgene full sequence | sequence record 437095 | Addgene NGS Result
AAGCTAGACAGGCTTATCTTGGACAAGAAGAAGATCGCTTGGCCTCGCGCGCAGATCAGTTGGAAGAATT
TGTCCATTACGTAAAAGGCGAGATCACCAAGGTAGTCGGCAAATAACTGTCAGACCAAGTTTACTCATAT
ATACTTTAGATTGATTTAAAACTTCATTTTTAATTTAAAAGGATCTAGGTGAAGATCCTTTTTGATAATC
TCATGACCAAAATCCCTTAACGTGAGTTTTCGTTCCACTGAGCGTCAGACCCCGTAGAAAAGATCAAAGG
ATCTTCTTGAGATCCTTTTTTTCTGCGCGTAATCTGCTGCTTGCAAACAAAAAAACCACCGCTACCAGCG
GTGGTTTGTTTGCCGGATCAAGAGCTACCAACTCTTTTTCCGAAGGTAACTGGCTTCAGCAGAGCGCAGA
TACCAAATACTGTTCTTCTAGTGTAGCCGTAGTTAGGCCACCACTTCAAGAACTCTGTAGCACCGCCTAC
ATACCTCGCTCTGCTAATCCTGTTACCAGTGGCTGCTGCCAGTGGCGATAAGTCGTGTCTTACCGGGTTG
GACTCAAGACGATAGTTACCGGATAAGGCGCAGCGGTCGGGCTGAACGGGGGGTTCGTGCACACAGCCCA
GCTTGGAGCGAACGACCTACACCGAACTGAGATACCTACAGCGTGAGCTATGAGAAAGCGCCACGCTTCC
CGAAGGGAGAAAGGCGGACAGGTATCCGGTAAGCGGCAGGGTCGGAACAGGAGAGCGCACGAGGGAGCTT
CCAGGGGGAAACGCCTGGTATCTTTATAGTCCTGTCGGGTTTCGCCACCTCTGACTTGAGCGTCGATTTT
TGTGATGCTCGTCAGGGGGGCGGAGCCTATGGAAAAACGCCAGCAACGCGGCCTTTTTACGGTTCCTGGC
CTTTTGCTGGCCTTTTGCTCACATGTTCTTTCCTGCGTTATCCCCTGATTCTGTGGATAACCGTATTACC
GCCTTTGAGTGAGCTGATACCGCTCGCCGCAGCCGAACGACCGAGCGCAGCGAGTCAGTGAGCGAGGAAG
CGGAAGAGCGCCCAATACGCAAACCGCCTCTCCCCGCGCGTTGGCCGATTCATTAATCACTCTGTGGTCT
CAAATGTCAGCCTCTTCATCTTATTCTGAATTGGAGTCTCCAACTTCTCTTCTTGACGTGTTCGTGCACG
CCGCTCGGGACCCTCACACCGCATCAAGAAGGGTGTTGGAGTGCGGATCTGACACATGGACATACGCCGC
CTTGGATGCCGTGTCTGATGGTATAGCCAGGGAGTTGGCCCCTTTCGGTTTGGCCCCAAAGGTCGCTGTT
GTCTCTGAGAACCATCCATTTGTGTTCGCTTTGTTGTTCGCAGTCTGGAAGTTGGGTGGAACTTTCATCC
CAATCGACGCACATGTCCCTTTTGCCATGTTGACAGGTATGGTGAACATCGTGAAGCCAACATGTCTTTA
CCTTCCTGCCTCAGCCACATCAAACATATCTCTTGTGAAGGCCTTCGACATAAGAACCGTCGTGTTTGGA
CACAAGGAGAATTCAATGCAAGCTTTGTTCGACAAGTACTCATTGCACGCAGCCCCATTGCACGCTGCAC
CATTGCATTACGCCCCTCCATCAGCCGACCATGCCTGTCTTTATCTTTTCACTTCTTCAGCCTCTTCTAC
CAAAAACTTGAAGGCCGTCCCTCTTACCCATACACTTGTCTTGAGAGGTTGTCAATCTAAACTTGCTTGG
TGGAGGAGGGTCCAACCAGGAAAGAATCTTGACGCTATCAGAATCCTTGGATGGGCACCATGGTCCCACG
TTCTTGCCTATATGCAGGATATCGGAACAGCTACACTTCTTAACGCCGGTTGCTACGTCTTTGCAACCAT
CCCTTCTTCATACCCTCAGCTTCCTACCACTACCCCAGTCGATTTGACCACTTCACTTATCGACGCTTTG
GTCACCAGAAGAGTCGCAGCATTCGCCTGTGTCCCTTTCGTCCTTGCCAACCTTAAAGCCGCTTGCCAGT
CAAACCACCCAGCCAGGTCACAGTTGCTTGAGGCCCTTCAAAAGACCATCATGTTGGAGTGCGGTGGTGC
CGTGTTGGACGACGCTACTGTGGACTGGGCCGAGAGGAACGGTATCAGGATCTTCACCGGAATCGGTATG
ACCGAGACTGGTGGAGCCGTTTTCGTCGGTTTGGCCTCTGAATCTAGAAGAGGATTTTTGCCTGAAGGTT
TGCTTGGTGATGCATCATTCTCTATCTCATCTGACACTGACGCTCTTGACGAAGGTGAACTTGTCGTGAA
ATCAAAATTGATCGCACCAGGATATGTCGGATACGACGACGGAGCCCACTCTGTGGACTGCGACGGATGG
GTCACATTCAGGACAGGAGATAGGTATAGGCAGACCCAGCCAGACGGAAGGTTTACCTGGTTGGGAAGGA
TCACAGACTTCATTCAGATGGTGTCTGGTGAGTACTTGGATCCAAGGCCATTGGAGGAGTCTCTTAGAGC
CTCTCCATTGATCGCCAACGCCTGCATCGTGGGTGACGCCTTCCTATCTTCTGCCTCAACTTCAATCTTG
GCCATCATCGAGTTGGCAACCCCTGATCTTGCACACACCGCCTCAATCAGGGCACAGCTTGCAAGAGTCC
TTGCCCCTCTTAACAGGGATTTGCCTCCACCACTTAGGATCGCAGCATCTTCAATCCTTGTTTTGGACGG
AATGAGAAAGATCCCTAAGACAAAGAAGGGTGACATCTTCAGAAAAAAGCTTGAGGACACATTCGGTGCT
GAGTTTGAGCAGATGTTGAGAACCGAGAAAGTCGGATTGGGTGACTTGGCTGATGTGGATGCCGGTATCA
CTAGAATCATCGGAAACTTGTTGGGAATCTCAGACGACGAGCTTCTTTCTACCATGTCTTTTGCTGAGTT
GGGTATGACCTCTCTTTTGGCCGTCAAGATCGCATCAGAATTGAACAAGTTTTTGGACGGTAGGGCTGTG
TTGCCAACAAACATCTGTTACATACACTTTGACGTGCCTTCATTGACTTCATCAGTCAGAGAAAGGCTTT
CTTCTGCACCATCATCTATCACATCTGCCGCCTCTGAGCCTGCAGCCTCTTCACCAGGAACCCCTAGGGC
CGACGAAATCGTGATCGTGGGAAAGGCCTTCAGACTTCCTGACGGTGTGAACGACGACGCCGCTTTGTGG
GACGTCCTTACCGGTGAGTCTGCATCTATCATCAAGGACATCCCAGCCGACAGATGGGACCACGCCTCTT
TCTACCCAAAGGACATCCACTTTGGGAGAGCTGGTCTTGTGGATGTCGCTAGATTCGACTACGGTTTTTT
CGGAATGACCGCTTCTGAGGCATATTCTCTTTCACCAACCATGAGGTTGGCTCTTGAAGTCGCTTATGAG
GCCTTGGAGGACGCAAACATTCCTTTCAGAGCCGTCAAGGGTTCAAGGATGGGTGTGTTCGTCGCTGTGA
AAGACGATGGATTCGAAACCTTGTTGCATGCAGGACAGGGTTATGACGCTTACACAAGATTCTATGGAAC
TGGAAGGGCTCCTTCAACCGCCTCTGGTAGAATCAACTATTTGCTTGATTTGCACGGACCTTCAATCACC
GTCGACACAGCCTGCTCAGGAGGAATCGTGTGCATCGACCAGGCTGTCACCTATCTTCAATCAGGAGCTG
CAGAGACTGCCATCGTGTGTTCATCTAACACACACTGCTGGCCAGGATCTTTCATGTTCTTGACCGCTCA
AGGAATGGCCTCACCTAACGGTAGATGCGCATCTTTCACATCAGACGCCGACGGATACGCTCCTTCTGAG
GGAGCTGTGGGTTTCGTGCTTAAGACCAGGTCTGCCGCTGTGAGGGACGGAGATAGAATACTTGCTACTA
TCAGGGCCACCGAGATCGGACACAATGGAAGATCTCAGGGACTTGCTGCTCCTAATGTCAGATCTCAGGC
AGCTGCTCATAGAGCCGTGTTGCGTAGAGCAAGGTTGGACCCATCTGAGATTGACTTCATCGAAGCACAT
GGTACTGGAACCACATTGGGAGATCTTTGCGAAGTGCAGGGTATCAACGACTCTTTTGTCTCTCCTAAGA
AAAGAGCCAACCCTCTTGTAGTCTCTGCATCTAAGTCAACCATCGGTCACACCGAGCCATCTGCTGGTTT
GGTCGGAATCCTTTCAGCTCTTATGTCATTCGAGAAGAGGATCGTGCCTAGATTGGCATATCTTACTGAG
TCTAATGTGAACCCAGCATTGGACGCATCAGTCGTTCCATTGCACTTTCCTACAAAGCACATCGAGCTTA
GAGCTGATGTGCCTTACAAGGCCGTGGTGATGTCTTACGGATTCGCAGGTACCCTTGCCGACATCGTCCT
TGAGTCAGAGGTTCCACAACCAACTCCAGCCGTCGCTCAGGACACAGCCGGTCAACAGCCAATGCTTTTC
GTGTTGTCAGCCAAAACCCCAAGGGCACTTGCAGCCTACATCGAGCTTTACCTTGGTTTCCTTAGGCACG
CCGACCCTGGACTTTTCGCAAGGATCTGCTACACCGCATGTGTCGCAAGGGAGCACTACAAGCACAGGGT
CGCCTGCGTTGCAACAGACTTGGTCGACCTTATCGCTCAGCTTGAGACTAGGCTTGTGCAGACTGCCTAT
GCAGGAGGAGGAGGTGCCAGGGCCGCTAGGACCGGTCCTCTTGTGTTTGCTTTTTCTGGACAGGGTACTC
AGTTCCCTGCTATGGCAGCACCACTTGCTAGGAGATACGCAAGATTCGGAGAGATCGTGGGTGGTTGTGC
TAGGATGGCAAGAGAGCTTTCAGGTTTCCCAGTGGATGGTATTCTTCTTGGTGACGATGTGACACCTGTG
AAGGACAACTCTGCTGCAGCTGAGGTGCACTCTGAGGTGGACCAGATCTGCATATTTGTGTACCAGTATG
CCATGTGTAGATGGTTGGGTGAGCTTGGTGTGGAGCCAAAGGCTGCCATAGGTCACTCTTTGGGAGAGAT
CACAGCAGCTGTCATCGCAGGAGCACTTCCTTTCGAAGCCGCCTTGGATCTTGTCGTCACTAGAGCCAGG
TTGCTTAAGCCATGCGCCGAGCAACCTTCTGGAATGGCAGCCTTGGCCTGCACCCCAGACGTCGCATCAA
AGTTGACACTTGGTGCTTCAGTGTCTGTGTCAGTCTACAACGGACCTCAGTCTATCTGCCTTTCTGGTGC
TTCTGCCGAGCTTGACGATGCCGTGAGGGCCGCTAAGGCCAGGAACATCAAGGCAACTAGACTTCAGGTC
GACCAGGGTTTCCACTCACCTTGCGTCGACGCCGCAGTGCCAGGTTTGCAGGCTTGGTGCGCAGCTCACA
GGGCATCAGCTGCTCCATTGAAGATGCCTCTTTACTCTACCGTGAGAGGGGACGTCGTTCCAAAGGGAGC
CGCCCTTGATCCAGAGCACTGGGTGGCCCACGCTAGGAACCCTGTGTTGTTCGCCCAGACAGCCCAGGCT
CTTAAAGAGTCACTTCCACATGGAATCACTTTGGACGTCGGTCCTCAGGCCGTGGCTTGGTCTTTGCTTC
TTTTGAACGGTCTTTCAGCTACCAGAACAGTCGCTGCCGGAGCCAAGAAGGGAGCAGACCAGGAGAGGGC
CCTTTTGGGTGCTCTTGGAGCCTTGTTCGAGCAGCACAAGGTCACTCCTGACTTTGGTAGACTTTACGCT
CCTTTGGAAAAGACAAGGATCCCAACCTACCCATTTGAGAGAGCTAGATGCTACCCAACCTTCATACCAT
CAAGGTTCGCCCACGGTGCTGCTGCTGCTGCCAAGACAGATGGTGAGGTCCTTTCTGCCGAAGAAGAAAA
TGTGGCACCTGTGGGATTGTTGACAAAGGAGGATTTGAGGGCAGCTTTGGTCGCTTGTTTGAGGGCCACA
TTGGAGCTTAGGCCTGACGAGGAGCTTGACGAAGCAGAGCCTTTGACCGTGCACGGAGTGGACTCTATCG
GATTTGCAAAGCTTAGGAAGCACGTCGAGGACAGGTGGGGTCTTGACATCCCAGTCGTGTACTGGTCAGA
CGCCTTCACCGTCGGAGAGATGTTGGGTAACTTGGTCGGACAGTATGACGTGGTGTCTACTGCTGCCAGG
TTGAGACCACGAAGTGGCTCTTCAGTGGACGAAAGGGCCTCGTGATACGCCTATTTTTATAGGTTAATGT
CATGATAATAATGGTTTCTTAGACGTCAGGTGGCACTTTTCGGGGAAATGTGCGCGGAACCCCTATTTGT
TTATTTTTCTAAATACATTCAAATATGTATCCGCTCATGAGACAATAACCCTGATAAATGCTTCAATAAT
ATTGAAAAAGGAAGAGTATGCGCTCACGCAACTGGTCCAGAACCTTGACCGAACGCAGCGGTGGTAACGG
CGCAGTGGCGGTTTTCATGGCTTGTTATGACTGTTTTTTTTTGGGGTACAGTCTATGCCTCGGGCATCCA
AGCAGCAAGCGCGTTACGCCGTGGGTCGATGTTTGATGTTATGGAGCAGCAACGATGTTACGCAGCAGGG
CAGTCGCCCTAAAACAAAGTTAAACATCATGAGGGAAGCGGTGATCGCCGAAGTATCGACTCAACTATCA
GAGGTAGTTGGCGTCATCGAGCGCCATCTCGAACCGACGTTGCTGGCCGTACATTTGTACGGCTCCGCAG
TGGATGGCGGCCTGAAGCCACACAGCGATATTGATTTGCTGGTTACGGTGACCGTAAGGCTTGATGAAAC
AACGCGGCGAGCTTTGATCAACGACCTTTTGGAAACTTCGGCTTCCCCTGGAGAGAGCGAGATTCTCCGC
GCTGTAGAAGTCACCATTGTTGTGCACGACGACATCATTCCGTGGCGTTATCCAGCTAAGCGCGAACTGC
AATTTGGAGAATGGCAGCGCAATGACATTCTTGCAGGTATCTTCGAGCCAGCCACGATCGACATTGATCT
GGCTATCTTGCTGACAAAAGCAAGAGAACATAGCGTTGCCTTGGTAGGTCCAGCGGCGGAGGAACTCTTT
GATCCGGTTCCTGAACAGGATCTATTTGAGGCGCTAAATGAAACCTTAACGCTATGGAACTCGCCGCCCG
ACTGGGCTGGCGATGAGCGAAATGTAGTGCTTACGTTGTCCCGCATTTGGTACAGCGCAGTAACCGGCAA
AATCGCGCCGAAGGATGTCGCTGCCGACTGGGCAATGGAGCGCCTGCCGGCCCAGTATCAGCCCGTCATA
CTTG
Features (pLannotate 1.2.2; 7 found; start..end, strand, type, name):
    287..875     +  rep_origin     ori: high-copy-number ColE1/pMB1/pBR322/pUC origin of replication
   1058..1107    +  CDS            lacI (fragment): lac repressor; lacI; The lac repressor binds to the lac operator to inhibit transcription in E. coli. This inhibition can be relieved by adding lactose or isopropyl-β-D-thiogalactopyranoside (IPTG).
   2801..2817    +  CDS            VP16 AD (fragment): transcriptional activation domain of herpes simplex virus protein VP16 (Triezenberg et al., 1988; Cousens et al., 1989); UL48
   6283..6387    +  promoter       AmpR promoter: bla
   6378..6458    -  CDS            int (fragment): INT2_ECOLX - Protein inferred from homology: Swiss-Prot protein existence level 3. Putative integrase believed to be involved in the insertion of antibiotic resistance genes into plasmids and transposons. From Escherichia coli.
   6546..6602    +  CDS            GmR (fragment): gentamycin acetyltransferase; aacC1; confers resistance to gentamycin
   6609..113     +  CDS            aadA (across the origin): S3AD_ECOLX - Experimental evidence at protein level: Swiss-Prot protein existence level 1. Mediates bacterial resistance to the antibiotics streptomycin and spectinomycin. From Escherichia coli.
