[The description below was written by a language model from this plasmid's Addgene catalogue record and pLannotate feature annotations shown in this document.]
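Description:
pNK2657 is a MoClo-compatible Level 0 part plasmid for Golden Gate assembly. It carries the coding sequence of hispidin synthase from the fungus Mycena citricolor (mcitHispS) without a promoter. The small Level 0-like backbone (about 2.2 kb) is maintained in E. coli at high copy from a ColE1/pUC-type origin. Selection is with spectinomycin through the aadA adenylyltransferase gene, which spans the numbering origin of the 7,284-nt sequence record and lies downstream of a bla-type (AmpR) promoter. The short integrase and gentamicin acetyltransferase fragments annotated just upstream of aadA are probably remnants of the integron context from which this resistance cassette derives, not functional genes.

The synthetic insert of roughly 5 kb is codon-optimised to work across three hosts: Nicotiana benthamiana, Pichia pastoris and human cells. The automated annotation did not recognise the hispidin synthase open reading frame. The only hits in that region or at its edge are very short lacI and VP16 fragments, which are most likely chance matches. As a Level 0 module, the plasmid has no promoter or terminator of its own and is not meant to express the gene directly. The part is released with type IIS enzymes and joined to regulatory modules in higher-level transcription units. The depositor notes that the first three nucleotides of the right-hand overhang encode an amino acid, which matters when fusing a downstream part in frame.

Hispidin synthase makes hispidin, the luciferin precursor in the fungal bioluminescence pathway. The associated work describes an improved pathway for autonomous bioluminescence imaging in eukaryotes, and this part is a building block for such self-luminescent systems.
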