Addgene plasmid #219741: pNK2657
Purpose: MoClo-compatible Level 0 promoterless vector encoding hispidin-synthase from Mycena citricolor codon-optimised for expression in Nicotiana benthamiana, Pichia pastoris, Homo sapiens
Depositing lab: Alexander Mishin. Depositing organization: Light Bio. Publication: An improved pathway for autonomous bioluminescence imaging in eukaryotes. Shakhova ES, Karataeva TA, Markina NM, Mitiouchkina T, Palkina KA, Perfilov MM, Wood MG, Hoang TT, Hall MP, Fakhranurova LI, Alekberova AE, Malyshevskaia AK, Gorbachev DA, Bugaeva EN, Pletneva LK, Babenko VV, Boldyreva DI, Gorokhovatsky AY, Balakireva AV, Gao F, Choob VV, Encell LP, Wood KV, Yampolsky IV, Sarkisyan KS, Mishin AS. Nat Methods. 2024 Mar;21(3):406-410. doi: 10.1038/s41592-023-02152-y. Epub 2024 Jan 22. PubMed 38253843.
Backbone
  Vector backbone: Level 0-like
  Backbone size w/o insert (bp): 2247
  Vector type: Synthetic Biology
Growth in bacteria
  Bacterial resistance: Spectinomycin, 50 μg/mL
  Growth temperature: 37°C
  Growth strain: DH5alpha
  Copy number: High Copy
Gene/Insert
  Gene/Insert name: hispidin- synthase from Mycena citricolor (alt name: mcitHispS)
  Species: Mycena citricolor
  Insert size (bp): 5035
  Cloning method: Golden Gate
  Sequencing primers: 5′ gagcgaggaagcggaagagcgccc; 3′ accattattatcatgacattaacc
Resource information
  A portion of this plasmid was derived from a plasmid made by: Synthetic
Terms and licenses: Academic/Nonprofit Terms; Industry Terms: Not Available to Industry
Depositor comments: In the right overhang first 3 nucleotides are coding the aminoacid: (agg)t
How to cite: pNK2657 was a gift from Alexander Mishin (Addgene plasmid # 219741 ; http://n2t.net/addgene:219741 ; RRID:Addgene_219741)
